>Addgene plasmid #223177 | pCambia-dLB-kanR-GFP | addgene full sequence | sequence record 443110 | Addgene NGS Result
TCGGCCCGTTGGTTGGTCAAGTCCTGGTCGTCGGTGCTGACGCGGGCATAGCCCAGCAGGCCAGCGGCGG
CGCTCTTGTTCATGGCGTAATGTCTCCGGTTCTAGTCGCAAGTATTCTACTTTATGCGACTAAAACACGC
GACAAGAAAACGCCAGGAAAAGGGCAGGGCGGCAGCCTGTCGCGTAACTTAGGACTTGTGCGACATGTCG
TTTTCAGAAGACGGCTGCACTGAACGTCAGAAGCCGACTGCACTATAGCAGCGGAGGGGTTGGATCAAAG
TACTTTGATCCCGAGGGGAACCCTGTGGTTGGCATGCACATACAAATGGACGAACGGATAAACCTTTTCA
CGCCCTTTTAAATATCCGTTATTCTAATAAACGCTCTTTTCTCTTAGGTTTACCCGCCAATATATCCTGT
CAAACACTGATAGTTTAAACCTAGGCCTTGCACTAGTAAACAAAAGCTTCCAACATGGTGGAATTCACAA
AGCTACCTTAAGAGAGTCTAGAGTTAATTCAGTACATTAAAAACGTCCGCAATGTGTTATTAAGTTGTCT
AAGCGTCAATTTGTTTACACCACAATATATCCTGCCACCAGCCAGCCAACAGCTCCCCGACCGGCAGCTC
GGCACAAAATCACCACTCGATACAGGCAGCCCATCAGTCCGGGACGGCGTCAGCGGGAGAGCCGTTGTAA
GGCGGCAGACTTTGCTCATGTTACCGATGCTATTCGGAAGAACGGCAACTAAGCTGCCGGGTTTGAAACA
CGGATGATCTCGCGGAGGGTAGCATGTTGATTGTAACGATGACAGAGCGTTGCTGCCTGTGATCAGTCGA
CAAATTCATAACTTCGTATAGCATACATTATACGAACGGTATGCATGGAGTCAAAGATTCAAATAGAGGA
CCTAACAGAACTCGCCGTAAAGACTGGCGAACAGTTCATACAGAGTCTCTTACGACTCAATGACAAGAAG
AAAATCTTCGTCAACATGGTGGAGCACGACACACTTGTCTACTCCAAAAATATCAAAGATACAGTCTCAG
AAGACCAAAGGGCAATTGAGACTTTTCAACAAAGGGTAATATCCGGAAACCTCCTCGGATTCCATTGCCC
AGCTATCTGTCACTTTATTGTGAAGATAGTGGAAAAGGAAGGTGGCTCCTACAAATGCCATCATTGCGAT
AAAGGAAAGGCCATCGTTGAAGATGCCTCTGCCGACAGTGGTCCCAAAGATGGACCCCCACCCACGAGGA
GCATCGTGGAAAAAGAAGACGTTCCAACCACGTCTTCAAAGCAAGTGGATTGATGTGATATCTCCACTGA
CGTAAGGGATGACGCACAATCCCACTATCCTTCGCAAGACCCTTCCTCTATATAAGGAAGTTCATTTCAT
TTGGAGAGAACACGGTGGACTCTTGACTGCCACCATGGTTTCATCTGGAGAAGATATATTCTCAGGATTA
GTCCCAATTCTAATAGAACTGGAGGGTGATGTTAATGGACACAGATTCAGTGTCAGAGGTGAAGGATATG
GTGATGCCTCCAATGGGAAACTGGAAATTAAATTTATATGTACCACTGGAAGATTACCTGTACCTTGGCC
TACTCTTGTAACCACCTTATCCTATGGTGTACAGTGCTTTGCAAAGTATCCTGAGCACATGAGGCAGAAT
GACTTCTTCAAATCTGCCATGCCAGATGGTTATGTCCAAGAGAGGACTATCAGTTTCAAAGAGGATGGAA
CCTACAAGACCAGAGCTGAAGTCAAGTTCGAGGGTGAAGCTCTGGTAAACAGGATTGACCTCAAGGGCCT
TGAATTTAAAGAGGATGGAAACATTCTTGGTCATAAACTAGAATATAGTTTCAACAGCCACTACGTGTAT
ATTACTGCTGACAAGAATAGGAATGGTCTGGAGGCTCAGTTTAGAATTAGACACAATGTAGATGATGGCT
CTGTCCAACTTGCTGACCATTACCAACAGAATACACCTATAGGTGAGGGTCCTGTCCTACTTCCTGAGCA
ACATTATCTCACTACCAATAGTGTCCTAAGTAAGGACCCTCAAGAGAGAAGAGATCACATGGTGCTGGTT
GAATTTGTGACTGCTGCTGGCCTGTCACTAGGAATGGATGAACTCTACAAGAGTGGATCTGGTGAGGGCA
GAGGAAGTCTTCTAACATGTGGTGATGTGGAGGAGAATCCTGGTCCCATGATTGAACAAGATGGATTGCA
TGCAGGTTCTCCTGCTGCTTGGGTGGAGAGGCTATTTGGCTATGACTGGGCACAACAGACAATAGGCTGC
TCTGATGCTGCAGTGTTCAGACTGTCAGCTCAGGGTAGACCTGTTCTCTTTGTCAAGACTGACCTGTCTG
GTGCCCTGAATGAACTCCAAGATGAGGCAGCTAGACTATCTTGGCTGGCCACTACAGGTGTTCCTTGTGC
AGCTGTGCTTGATGTTGTCACTGAAGCTGGAAGGGACTGGCTGCTATTGGGTGAAGTGCCTGGGCAGGAT
CTCCTGTCATCTCACCTTGCTCCTGCTGAGAAAGTATCCATCATGGCTGATGCAATGAGAAGACTGCATA
CTCTTGATCCTGCTACCTGCCCATTCGACCACCAAGCTAAACATAGAATTGAGAGAGGAAGAACTAGAAT
GGAAGCTGGTCTTGTGGATCAGGATGATCTGGATGAAGAGCATCAGGGTCTTGCTCCAGCAGAACTGTTT
GCCAGGCTCAAGGCTAGAATGCCTGATGGTGAGGATCTTGTGGTGACCCAGGGTGATGCCTGCTTGCCTA
ATATCATGGTGGAAAATGGCAGATTCTCTGGATTCATTGACTGTGGCAGACTGGGTGTGGCTGACAGATA
TCAGGACATAGCTTTGGCTACCAGAGATATTGCTGAAGAGCTTGGTGGAGAATGGGCTGACAGATTCCTT
GTGCTTTATGGTATTGCTGCTCCTGATTCTCAGAGAATTGCCTTCTATAGACTTCTTGATGAGTTCTTCT
AAGACTCTTTCGAAGCAGATCGTTCAAACATTTGGCAATAAAGTTTCTTAAGATTGAATCCTGTTGCCGG
TCTTGCGATGATTATCATATAATTTCTGTTGAATTACGTTAAGCATGTAATAATTAACATGTAATGCATG
ACGTTATTTATGAGATGGGTTTTTTGATTAGAGTCCCGCAATTATACATTTAATACGCGATAGAAAACAA
AATATAGCGCGCAAACTAGGATAAATTATCGCGCGCGGTGTCATCTATGTTACTAGATCGATCTACCGTT
CGTATAGCATACATTATACGAAGTTATACCGGCATGCAAGCTGATAACGTTACACCACAATATATCCTGC
CAAGATCTCTAATTCCGCGGCTCGCGGTTTCAAAATCGGCTCCGTCGATACTATGTTATACGCCAACTTT
GAAAACAACTTTGAAAAAGCTGTTTTCTGGTATTTAAGGTTTTAGAATGCAAGGAACAGTGAATTGGAGT
TCGTCTTGTTATAATTAGCTTCTTGGGGTATCTTTAAATACTGTAGAAAAGAGGAAGGAAATAATAAATG
GCTAAAATGAGAATATCACCGGAATTGAAAAAACTGATCGAAAAATACCGCTGCGTAAAAGATACGGAAG
GAATGTCTCCTGCTAAGGTATATAAGCTGGTGGGAGAAAATGAAAACCTATATTTAAAAATGACGGACAG
CCGGTATAAAGGGACCACCTATGATGTGGAACGGGAAAAGGACATGATGCTATGGCTGGAAGGAAAGCTG
CCTGTTCCAAAGGTCCTGCACTTTGAACGGCATGATGGCTGGAGCAATCTGCTCATGAGTGAGGCCGATG
GCGTCCTTTGCTCGGAAGAGTATGAAGATGAACAAAGCCCTGAAAAGATTATCGAGCTGTATGCGGAGTG
CATCAGGCTCTTTCACTCCATCGACATATCGGATTGTCCCTATACGAATAGCTTAGACAGCCGCTTAGCC
GAATTGGATTACTTACTGAATAACGATCTGGCCGATGTGGATTGCGAAAACTGGGAAGAAGACACTCCAT
TTAAAGATCCGCGCGAGCTGTATGATTTTTTAAAGACGGAAAAGCCCGAAGAGGAACTTGTCTTTTCCCA
CGGCGACCTGGGAGACAGCAACATCTTTGTGAAAGATGGCAAAGTAAGTGGCTTTATTGATCTTGGGAGA
AGCGGCAGGGCGGACAAGTGGTATGACATTGCCTTCTGCGTCCGGTCGATCAGGGAGGATATCGGGGAAG
AACAGTATGTCGAGCTATTTTTTGACTTACTGGGGATCAAGCCTGATTGGGAGAAAATAAAATATTATAT
TTTACTGGATGAATTGTTTTAGTACCTAGAATGCATGACCAAAATCCCTTAACGTGAGTTTTCGTTCCAC
TGAGCGTCAGACCCCGTAGAAAAGATCAAAGGATCTTCTTGAGATCCTTTTTTTCTGCGCGTAATCTGCT
GCTTGCAAACAAAAAAACCACCGCTACCAGCGGTGGTTTGTTTGCCGGATCAAGAGCTACCAACTCTTTT
TCCGAAGGTAACTGGCTTCAGCAGAGCGCAGATACCAAATACTGTCCTTCTAGTGTAGCCGTAGTTAGGC
CACCACTTCAAGAACTCTGTAGCACCGCCTACATACCTCGCTCTGCTAATCCTGTTACCAGTGGCTGCTG
CCAGTGGCGATAAGTCGTGTCTTACCGGGTTGGACTCAAGACGATAGTTACCGGATAAGGCGCAGCGGTC
GGGCTGAACGGGGGGTTCGTGCACACAGCCCAGCTTGGAGCGAACGACCTACACCGAACTGAGATACCTA
CAGCGTGAGCTATGAGAAAGCGCCACGCTTCCCGAAGGGAGAAAGGCGGACAGGTATCCGGTAAGCGGCA
GGGTCGGAACAGGAGAGCGCACGAGGGAGCTTCCAGGGGGAAACGCCTGGTATCTTTATAGTCCTGTCGG
GTTTCGCCACCTCTGACTTGAGCGTCGATTTTTGTGATGCTCGTCAGGGGGGCGGAGCCTATGGAAAAAC
GCCAGCAACGCGGCCTTTTTACGGTTCCTGGCCTTTTGCTGGCCTTTTGCTCACATGTTCTTTCCTGCGT
TATCCCCTGATTCTGTGGATAACCGTATTACCGCCTTTGAGTGAGCTGATACCGCTCGCCGCAGCCGAAC
GACCGAGCGCAGCGAGTCAGTGAGCGAGGAAGCGGAAGAGCGCCTGATGCGGTATTTTCTCCTTACGCAT
CTGTGCGGTATTTCACACCGCATATGGTGCACTCTCAGTACAATCTGCTCTGATGCCGCATAGTTAAGCC
AGTATACACTCCGCTATCGCTACGTGACTGGGTCATGGCTGCGCCCCGACACCCGCCAACACCCGCTGAC
GCGCCCTGACGGGCTTGTCTGCTCCCGGCATCCGCTTACAGACAAGCTGTGACCGTCTCCGGGAGCTGCA
TGTGTCAGAGGTTTTCACCGTCATCACCGAAACGCGCGAGGCAGGGTGCCTTGATGTGGGCGCCGGCGGT
CGAGTGGCGACGGCGCGGCTTGTCCGCGCCCTGGTAGATTGCCTGGCCGTAGGCCAGCCATTTTTGAGCG
GCCAGCGGCCGCGATAGGCCGACGCGAAGCGGCGGGGCGTAGGGAGCGCAGCGACCGAAGGGTAGGCGCT
TTTTGCAGCTCTTCGGCTGTGCGCTGGCCAGACAGTTATGCACAGGCCAGGCGGGTTTTAAGAGTTTTAA
TAAGTTTTAAAGAGTTTTAGGCGGAAAAATCGCCTTTTTTCTCTTTTATATCAGTCACTTACATGTGTGA
CCGGTTCCCAATGTACGGCTTTGGGTTCCCAATGTACGGGTTCCGGTTCCCAATGTACGGCTTTGGGTTC
CCAATGTACGTGCTATCCACAGGAAAGAGACCTTTTCGACCTTTTTCCCCTGCTAGGGCAATTTGCCCTA
GCATCTGCTCCGTACATTAGGAACCGGCGGATGCTTCGCCCTCGATCAGGTTGCGGTAGCGCATGACTAG
GATCGGGCCAGCCTGCCCCGCCTCCTCCTTCAAATCGTACTCCGGCAGGTCATTTGACCCGATCAGCTTG
CGCACGGTGAAACAGAACTTCTTGAACTCTCCGGCGCTGCCACTGCGTTCGTAGATCGTCTTGAACAACC
ATCTGGCTTCTGCCTTGCCTGCGGCGCGGCGTGCCAGGCGGTAGAGAAAACGGCCGATGCCGGGATCGAT
CAAAAAGTAATCGGGGTGAACCGTCAGCACGTCCGGGTTCTTGCCTTCTGTGATCTCGCGGTACATCCAA
TCAGCTAGCTCGATCTCGATGTACTCCGGCCGCCCGGTTTCGCTCTTTACGATCTTGTAGCGGCTAATCA
AGGCTTCACCCTCGGATACCGTCACCAGGCGGCCGTTCTTGGCCTTCTTCGTACGCTGCATGGCAACGTG
CGTGGTGTTTAACCGAATGCAGGTTTCTACCAGGTCGTCTTTCTGCTTTCCGCCATCGGCTCGCCGGCAG
AACTTGAGTACGTCCGCAACGTGTGGACGGAACACGCGGCCGGGCTTGTCTCCCTTCCCTTCCCGGTATC
GGTTCATGGATTCGGTTAGATGGGAAACCGCCATCAGTACCAGGTCGTAATCCCACACACTGGCCATGCC
GGCCGGCCCTGCGGAAACCTCTACGTGCCCGTCTGGAAGCTCGTAGCGGATCACCTCGCCAGCTCGTCGG
TCACGCTTCGACAGACGGAAAACGGCCACGTCCATGATGCTGCGACTATCGCGGGTGCCCACGTCATAGA
GCATCGGAACGAAAAAATCTGGTTGCTCGTCGCCCTTGGGCGGCTTCCTAATCGACGGCGCACCGGCTGC
CGGCGGTTGCCGGGATTCTTTGCGGATTCGATCAGCGGCCGCTTGCCACGATTCACCGGGGCGTGCTTCT
GCCTCGATGCGTTGCCGCTGGGCGGCCTGCGCGGCCTTCAACTTCTCCACCAGGTCATCACCCAGCGCCG
CGCCGATTTGTACCGGGCCGGATGGTTTGCGACCGCTCACGCCGATTCCTCGGGCTTGGGGGTTCCAGTG
CCATTGCAGGGCCGGCAGGCAACCCAGCCGCTTACGCCTGGCCAACCGCCCGTTCCTCCACACATGGGGC
ATTCCACGGCGTCGGTGCCTGGTTGTTCTTGATTTTCCATGCCGCCTCCTTTAGCCGCTAAAATTCATCT
ACTCATTTATTCATTTGCTCATTTACTCTGGTAGCTGCGCGATGTATTCAGATAGCAGCTCGGTAATGGT
CTTGCCTTGGCGTACCGCGTACATCTTCAGCTTGGTGTGATCCTCCGCCGGCAACTGAAAGTTGACCCGC
TTCATGGCTGGCGTGTCTGCCAGGCTGGCCAACGTTGCAGCCTTGCTGCTGCGTGCGCTCGGACGGCCGG
CACTTAGCGTGTTTGTGCTTTTGCTCATTTTCTCTTTACCTCATTAACTCAAATGAGTTTTGATTTAATT
TCAGCGGCCAGCGCCTGGACCTCGCGGGCAGCGTCGCCCTCGGGTTCTGATTCAAGAACGGTTGTGCCGG
CGGCGGCAGTGCCTGGGTAGCTCACGCGCTGCGTGATACGGGACTCAAGAATGGGCAGCTCGTACCCGGC
CAGCGCCTCGGCAACCTCACCGCCGATGCGCGTGCCTTTGATCGCCCGCGACACGACAAAGGCCGCTTGT
AGCCTTCCATCCGTGACCTCAATGCGCTGCTTAACCAGCTCCACCAGGTCGGCGGTGGCCCATATGTCGT
AAGGGCTTGGCTGCACCGGAATCAGCACGAAGTCGGCTGCCTTGATCGCGGACACAGCCAAGTCCGCCGC
CTGGGGCGCTCCGTCGATCACTACGAAGTCGCGCCGGCCGATGGCCTTCACGTCGCGGTCAATCGTCGGG
CGGTCGATGCCGACAACGGTTAGCGGTTGATCTTCCCGCACGGCCGCCCAATCGCGGGCACTGCCCTGGG
GATCGGAATCGACTAACAGAACATCGGCCCCGGCGAGTTGCAGGGCGCGGGCTAGATGGGTTGCGATGGT
CGTCTTGCCTGACCCGCCTTTCTGGTTAAGTACAGCGATAACCTTCATGCGTTCCCCTTGCGTATTTGTT
TATTTACTCATCGCATCATATACGCAGCGACCGCATGACGCAAGCTGTTTTACTCAAATACACATCACCT
TTTTAGACGGCGGCGCTCGGTTTCTTCAGCGGCCAAGCTGGCCGGCCAGGCCGCCAGCTTGGCATCAGAC
AAACCGGCCAGGATTTCATGCAGCCGCACGGTTGAGACGTGCGCGGGCGGCTCGAACACGTACCCGGCCG
CGATCATCTCCGCCTCGATCTCTTCGGTAATGAAAAACGGTTCGTCCTGGCCGTCCTGGTGCGGTTTCAT
GCTTGTTCCTCTTGGCGTTCATTCTCGGCGGCCGCCAGGGCGTCGGCCTCGGTCAATGCGTCCTCACGGA
AGGCACCGCGCCGCCTGGCCTCGGTGGGCGTCACTTCCTCGCTGCGCTCAAGTGCGCGGTACAGGGTCGA
GCGATGCACGCCAAGCAGTGCAGCCGCCTCTTTCACGGTGCGGCCTTCCTGGTCGATCAGCTCGCGGGCG
TGCGCGATCTGTGCCGGGGTGAGGGTAGGGCGGGGGCCAAACTTCACGCCTCGGGCCTTGGCGGCCTCGC
GCCCGCTCCGGGTGCGGTCGATGATTAGGGAACGCTCGAACTCGGCAATGCCGGCGAACACGGTCAACAC
CATGCGGCCGGCCGGCGTGGTGGTGTCGGCCCACGGCTCTGCCAGGCTACGCAGGCCCGCGCCGGCCTCC
TGGATGCGCTCGGCAATGTCCAGTAGGTCGCGGGTGCTGCGGGCCAGGCGGTCTAGCCTGGTCACTGTCA
CAACGTCGCCAGGGCGTAGGTGGTCAAGCATCCTGGCCAGCTCCGGGCGGTCGCGCCTGGTGCCGGTGAT
CTTCTCGGAAAACAGCTTGGTGCAGCCGGCCGCGTGCAGT
Features (pLannotate 1.2.2; 17 found; start..end, strand, type, name):
    398..422     -  misc_feature   RB T-DNA repeat: right border repeat from nopaline C58 T-DNA
    573..597     -  misc_feature   LB T-DNA repeat: left border repeat from nopaline C58 T-DNA
    848..881     +  protein_bind   lox66: Right element (RE) mutant of loxP (Araki et al., 2010). Cre-mediated recombination occurs in the 8-bp core sequence (GCATACAT). Cre recombinase
   1067..1408    +  promoter       CaMV 35S promoter: strong constitutive promoter from cauliflower mosaic virus
   1435..2151    +  CDS            EBFP1.2: EBFP1.2 is a basic (constitutively fluorescent) uv fluorescent protein published in 2007, derived from Aequorea victoria. It has high acid sensitivity.
   2218..3009    +  CDS            neo: KKA2_KLEPN - Also known as kan, nptII. Experimental evidence at protein level: Swiss-Prot protein existence level 1. Resistance to kanamycin, neomycin, paromomycin, ribostamycin, butirosin and gentamicin B. From Klebsiella pneumoniae.
   3028..3279    +  terminator     NOS terminator: nopaline synthase terminator and poly(A) signal
   3284..3317    +  protein_bind   lox71: Left element (LE) mutant of loxP (Araki et al., 2010). Cre-mediated recombination occurs in the 8-bp core sequence (GCATACAT). Cre recombinase
   3340..3362    -  misc_feature   LB T-DNA repeat: left border repeat from nopaline C58 T-DNA (truncated)
   3568..4362    +  CDS            KanR: aminoglycoside phosphotransferase; aphA-3; confers resistance to kanamycin
   4449..5037    +  rep_origin     ori: high-copy-number ColE1/pMB1/pBR322/pUC origin of replication
   5223..5363    -  misc_feature   bom: basis of mobility region from pBR322
   5465..5504    -  CDS            rop (fragment): Rop protein, which maintains plasmids at low copy number; rop
   5707..5901    -  rep_origin     pVS1 oriV: origin of replication for the Pseudomonas plasmid pVS1 (Heeb et al., 2000)
   5967..7040    -  CDS            pVS1 RepA: replication protein from the Pseudomonas plasmid pVS1 (Heeb et al., 2000)
   7469..8098    -  CDS            pVS1 StaA: stability protein from the Pseudomonas plasmid pVS1 (Heeb et al., 2000)
   8658..59      -  CDS            Y4CG_SINFN (fragment) (across the origin): Protein inferred from homology: Swiss-Prot protein existence level 3. From Sinorhizobium fredii (strain NBRC 101917 / NGR234).
