[The description below was written by a language model from this plasmid's Addgene catalogue record and pLannotate feature annotations shown in this document.]
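Description:
pCambia-dLB-kanR-GFP is an empty-backbone binary vector of the pCambia family for Agrobacterium-mediated plant transformation, designed so that the selectable marker can later be segregated away from the gene of interest. It replicates in E. coli at high copy from a ColE1/pUC-type origin (a bom site and a rop fragment are also annotated). In Agrobacterium it replicates at low copy through the pVS1 oriV with its RepA replication and StaA stability proteins. A backbone aphA-3 kanamycin resistance gene provides selection in both bacteria.

The distinctive feature is a double left border layout. The annotation shows a nopaline-type right border repeat followed a short distance away by a first left border repeat, leaving a small interval where a gene of interest would presumably be inserted; the record does not describe a cloning site. Beyond this first left border lies a marker cassette. It consists of a CaMV 35S promoter, a fluorescent protein ORF, an nptII (neo) kanamycin resistance ORF and a NOS terminator, and is followed by a second, truncated left border repeat. The automated annotation calls the fluorescent protein EBFP1.2, whereas the plasmid name indicates GFP; both are Aequorea-derived, so the label may reflect sequence similarity. How the two ORFs are linked is not annotated. The cassette is also flanked by lox66 and lox71 sites, which would in principle allow Cre-mediated rearrangement of the marker, although the depositor does not mention this use.

According to the depositor, T-DNA transfer starts at the right border and usually stops at the first left border, but reads through to the second in roughly one third of events. The stated aim is marker removal through Mendelian inheritance: where marker-containing and marker-free T-DNAs integrate at unlinked loci, marker-free progeny can be recovered.
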