Addgene plasmid #223177: pCambia-dLB-kanR-GFP
Purpose: (Empty Backbone) Plant Transformation Vector that allows marker removal through Mendelian inheritance. Start of DNA transfer at RB, terminates at left border but in ~1/3 of cases goes ahead until second left border
Depositing lab: Andreas Stuermer.
Backbone
  Vector backbone: pCambia
  Backbone manufacturer: Cambia Foundation
  Backbone size (bp): 8995
  Vector type: Plant Expression ; Ti plasmid for Agrobacterium
  Selectable markers: Kanamycin
Growth in bacteria
  Bacterial resistance: Kanamycin, 50 μg/mL
  Growth temperature: Room Temperature
  Growth strain: DH5alpha
  Growth instructions: Can grow in E. coli (high copy) but also in Agrobacterium (low copy), as normal pCambia vectors. Selection is kanamycin-containing LB in E. coli and Agrobacterium
  Copy number: High Copy
Resource information
  A portion of this plasmid was derived from a plasmid made by: Synthetic DNA
Depositor comments: Agrobacterium preferentially starts Ti-DNA transfer at the Right Border, and terminates at the Left Border. In a significant number of transfer events, however, the Left Border does not terminate and DNA transfer sequence is continued. Based upon the paper: Huang S, Gilbertson LA, Adams TH, Malloy KP, Reisenbigler EK, Birr DH, Snyder MW, Zhang Q, Luethy MH. Generation of marker-free transgenic maize by regular two-border Agrobacterium transformation vectors. Transgenic Res. 2004 Oct;13(5):451-61. doi: 10.1007/s11248-004-1453-3. PMID: 15587269.
How to cite: pCambia-dLB-kanR-GFP was a gift from Andreas Stuermer (Addgene plasmid # 223177 ; http://n2t.net/addgene:223177 ; RRID:Addgene_223177)
